>Addgene plasmid #235913 | pME_Cp_0_5_013_ftsH_3'UTR_Cr | addgene full sequence | sequence record 471493 | Addgene NGS Result
GGTGGTGACACCTTGCCCTTTTTTGCCGGACTGCAGCGGCCGCTACTAGTCGCGATGAGTGGTCTCAAGC
GGGGTAACTAAAGTTTATCGAACTTGCCACCATGAGTGTACCATTGCTTAACCCTCGTCATTATAATTTG
CAAGTTATTCAATTTTTTTGTCCATGAGCAGTATAACCATGAAATGGCTTACTTTTATTGGTGTTGTTTA
CGCTATCGTGCAGCCCTTATATCTACAGACCCTAATTTTACTCTTTCTCGGGGAAGATAATTTATTAGGG
ATATAGATATGGTTAGTTGGACGTTCCTTACAGGGCTACACAATAACGAAGCGGAGTGAGAGTAACTAGC
ACAAGAAATAGTATTCACATGGTGCAGTTAGAAGCTGCCGTATGTTTTATTAATACTGTTTAAATATTAT
TAAGCCGAGACCACTCATCGCTCTAGAAGCGGCCGCGAATTCCAGAAATCATCCTTAGCGAAAGCTAAGG
ATTTTTTTTATCTGAAATTCTGCCTCGTGATACGCCTATTTTTATAGGTTAATGTCATGATAATAATGGT
TTCTTAGACGTCAGGTGGCACTCGAGTTGATCGGGCACGTAAGAGGTTCCAACTTTCACCATAATGAAAT
AAGATCACTACCGGGCGTATTTTTTGAGTTATCGAGATTTTCAGGAGCTAAGGAAGCTAAAATGGAGAAA
AAAATCACTGGATATACCACCGTTGATATATCCCAATGGCATCGTAAAGAACATTTTGAGGCATTTCAGT
CAGTTGCTCAATGTACCTATAACCAGACCGTTCAGCTGGATATTACGGCCTTTTTAAAGACCGTAAAGAA
AAATAAGCACAAGTTTTATCCGGCCTTTATTCACATTCTTGCCCGCCTGATGAATGCTCATCCGGAATTT
CGTATGGCAATGAAAGACGGTGAGCTGGTGATATGGGATAGTGTTCACCCTTGTTACACCGTTTTCCATG
AGCAAACTGAAACGTTTTCATCACTCTGGAGTGAATACCACGACGATTTCCGGCAGTTTCTACACATATA
TTCGCAAGATGTGGCGTGTTACGGTGAAAACCTGGCCTATTTCCCTAAAGGGTTTATTGAGAATATGTTT
TTCGTATCAGCCAATCCCTGGGTGAGTTTCACCAGTTTTGATTTAAACGTGGCCAATATGGACAACTTCT
TCGCCCCCGTTTTCACCATGGGCAAATATTATACGCAAGGCGACAAGGTGCTGATGCCGCTGGCGATTCA
GGTTCATCATGCCGTTTGTGATGGCTTCCATGTCGGCAGAATGCTTAATGAATTACAACAGTACTGCGAC
GAGTGGCAGGGCGGGGCGTAATTTGATATCGAGCTCGCTTGGACTCCTGTTGATAGATCCAGTAATGACC
TCAGAACTCCATCTGGATTTGTTCAGAACGCTCGGTTGCCGCCGGGCGTTTTTTATTGGTGAGAATCCAA
GCCTCGAGCTGTCAGACCAAGTTTACTCATATATACTTTAGATTGATTTAAAACTTCATTTTTAATTTAA
AAGGATCTAGGTGAAGATCCTTTTTGATAATCTCATGACCAAAATCCCTTAACGTGAGTTTTCGTTCCAC
TGAGCGTCAGACCCCGTAGAAAAGATCAAAGGATCTTCTTGAGATCCTTTTTTTCTGCGCGTAATCTGCT
GCTTGCAAACAAAAAAACCACCGCTACCAGCGGTGGTTTGTTTGCCGGATCAAGAGCTACCAACTCTTTT
TCCGAAGGTAACTGGCTTCAGCAGAGCGCAGATACCAAATACTGTTCTTCTAGTGTAGCCGTAGTTAGGC
CACCACTTCAAGAACTCTGTAGCACCGCCTACATACCTCGCTCTGCTAATCCTGTTACCAGTGGCTGCTG
CCAGTGGCGATAAGTCGTGTCTTACCGGGTTGGACTCAAGACGATAGTTACCGGATAAGGCGCAGCGGTC
GGGCTGAACGGGGGGTTCGTGCACACAGCCCAGCTTGGAGCGAACGACCTACACCGAACTGAGATACCTA
CAGCGTGAGCTATGAGAAAGCGCCACGCTTCCCGAAGGGAGAAAGGCGGACAGGTATCCGGTAAGCGGCA
GGGTCGGAACAGGAGAGCGCACGAGGGAGCTTCCAGGGGGAAACGCCTGGTATCTTTATAGTCCTGTCGG
GTTTCGCCACCTCTGACTTGAGCGTCGATTTTTGTGATGCTCGTCAGGGGGGCGGAGCCTGTGGAAAAAC
GCCAGCAACGCGGCCTTTTTACGGTTCCTGGCCTTTTGCTGGCCTTTTGCTCACATGTTCTTTCCTGCGT
TATCCCCTGATTCTGTGGATAACCGTATTACCGCCTTTGAGTGAGCTGATACCGCTCGCCGCAGCCGAAC
GACCGAGCGCAGCGAGTCAGTGAGCGAGGAAGCCTGCATAACGCGAAGTAATCTTTTCGGTTTTAAAGAA
AAAGGGCAG
Features (pLannotate 1.2.2; 8 found; start..end, strand, type, name):
     31..50      -  misc_feature   BioBrick suffix: universal suffix for all parts
    441..462     -  misc_feature   BioBrick prefix: BioBrick prefix for parts that do not start with "ATG"
    465..508     +  terminator     bacterial terminator: putative bacterial transcription terminator
    594..691     +  promoter       cat promoter: promoter of the E. coli cat gene encoding chloramphenicol acetyltransferase
    692..1348    +  CDS            cat: CAT_ECOLX - Experimental evidence at protein level: Swiss-Prot protein existence level 1. This enzyme is an effector of chloramphenicol resistance in bacteria. From Escherichia coli. This protein is used as a marker in many commonly used cloning vectors, such as pACYC184.
   1372..1466    +  terminator     lambda t0 terminator: transcription terminator from phage lambda
   1649..2237    +  rep_origin     ori: high-copy-number ColE1/pMB1/pBR322/pUC origin of replication
   2432..30      -  terminator     his operon terminator (across the origin): This putative transcriptin terminator from the E. coli his operon has a 2-bp deletion introduced during synthesis. Its efficiency has not been determined.
