[The description below was written by a language model from this plasmid's Addgene catalogue record and pLannotate feature annotations shown in this document.]
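Description:
pME_Cp_0_5_013_ftsH_3'UTR_Cr is a small (about 2.5 kb) synthetic-biology part plasmid that stores the 3' untranslated region of the Chlamydomonas reinhardtii ftsH gene as a reusable cloning module. It belongs to a modular toolkit for engineering the Chlamydomonas chloroplast. The 358 bp insert was placed into the pME_Cp_UAV_GFP backbone through BsaI sites that were destroyed during cloning. This is typical of Golden Gate-style assembly, in which a Type IIS enzyme cuts outside its recognition sequence. The backbone name suggests a universal acceptor vector whose GFP placeholder is replaced by the incoming part, although the record does not say this explicitly.

The plasmid is propagated in E. coli from a high-copy ColE1/pUC-type origin. Selection is with chloramphenicol, using a cat gene driven by its native promoter and followed by the lambda t0 terminator. The annotation software did not label the ftsH 3'UTR itself, but the unannotated interval between the BioBrick suffix and prefix scars matches the expected insert size and presumably contains it. That region is flanked by a putative bacterial terminator and a his operon terminator, which would insulate the part from transcription originating in the backbone.

The plasmid carries no promoter, coding sequence or chloroplast homology arms, so it is not an expression or transformation vector on its own. It serves as a donor of a 3'UTR element to be combined with promoter, 5'UTR and coding sequence parts into full transcription units. In chloroplast genes, 3'UTRs generally influence transcript processing and stability. The record gives no performance data for this particular element.
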