Addgene plasmid #235913: pME_Cp_0_5_013_ftsH_3'UTR_Cr
Purpose: ftsH 3'UTR Chlamydomonas reinhardtii
Depositing lab: Tobias Erb. Depositing organization: Max Planck Institute for Terrestrial Microbiology. Publication: A modular high-throughput approach for advancing synthetic biology in the chloroplast of Chlamydomonas. Inckemann RM, Chotel T, Burgis M, Brinkmann CK, Andreas L, Baumann J, Sharma P, Klose M, Barrett J, Ries F, Paczia N, Glatter T, Mackinder LCM, Willmund F, Erb TJ. Nat Plants. 2025 Nov;11(11):2332-2349. doi: 10.1038/s41477-025-02126-2. Epub 2025 Nov 3. PubMed 41184475.
Backbone
  Vector backbone: pME_Cp_UAV_GFP
  Backbone size w/o insert (bp): 2101
  Vector type: Synthetic Biology
Growth in bacteria
  Bacterial resistance: Chloramphenicol, 25 μg/mL
  Growth temperature: 37°C
  Growth strain: DH5alpha
  Copy number: High Copy
Gene/Insert
  Gene/Insert name: ftsH 3'UTR
  Species: Chlamydomonas reinhardtii
  Insert size (bp): 358
  Cloning method: Restriction Enzyme; 5′ cloning site BsaI (destroyed during cloning); 3′ cloning site BsaI (destroyed during cloning)
  Sequencing primers: 5′ CGTATCACGAGGCAGAATTTC; 3′ CCTGCATAACGCGAAGTAATC
Terms and licenses: Academic/Nonprofit Terms; Industry Terms: Not Available to Industry
Depositor comments: Please visit https://doi.org/10.1101/2024.05.08.593163 for bioRxiv preprint.
How to cite: pME_Cp_0_5_013_ftsH_3'UTR_Cr was a gift from Tobias Erb (Addgene plasmid # 235913 ; http://n2t.net/addgene:235913 ; RRID:Addgene_235913)
